Addgene plasmid #21010: PRRX2-MSCV
Depositing lab: Corey Largman. Depositing organization: San Francisco VA Health Care System. Publication: Modulation of the human homeobox genes PRX-2 and HOXB13 in scarless fetal wounds. Stelnicki EJ, Arbeit J, Cass DL, Saner C, Harrison M, Largman C. J Invest Dermatol 1998 Jul;111(1):57-63. 10.1046/j.1523-1747.1998.00238.x PubMed 9665387.
Backbone
  Vector backbone: MSCV
  Backbone manufacturer: Clontech
  Backbone size w/o insert (bp): 6500
  Vector type: Mammalian Expression, Retroviral
  Selectable markers: Neomycin (select with G418)
Growth in bacteria
  Bacterial resistance: Ampicillin, 100 μg/mL
  Growth temperature: 37°C
  Growth strain: DH5alpha
  Copy number: Unknown
Gene/Insert
  Gene/Insert name: PRRX2
  Species: M. musculus (mouse)
  Insert size (bp): 1200
  Entrez Gene: Prrx2 (a.k.a. S8, Prx2)
  Cloning method: Restriction Enzyme; 5′ cloning site EcoRI (unknown if destroyed); 3′ cloning site BglII/BamHI (blunt) (destroyed during cloning)
  Sequencing primers: 5′ MSCV
Resource information
  A portion of this plasmid was derived from a plasmid made by: Fritz Meijlink
Terms and licenses: Academic/Nonprofit Terms; Industry Terms: Not Available to Industry
How to cite: PRRX2-MSCV was a gift from Corey Largman (Addgene plasmid # 21010 ; http://n2t.net/addgene:21010 ; RRID:Addgene_21010)
