[The description below was written by a language model from this plasmid's Addgene catalogue record.]
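Description:
PRRX2-MSCV is a retroviral mammalian expression plasmid built on the MSCV (murine stem cell virus) backbone from Clontech, recorded as about 6.5 kb before insertion. It is propagated in E. coli under ampicillin selection; the copy number is listed as unknown, and the record does not describe the bacterial origin of replication. For mammalian cells it carries a neomycin resistance marker, so transfected or transduced cells can be selected with G418.

The payload is an insert of roughly 1.2 kb encoding mouse Prrx2 (paired related homeobox 2, also known as S8 or Prx2), a homeodomain transcription factor. It was cloned by restriction enzymes, with EcoRI at the 5′ end (unknown whether the site survives) and a blunted BglII/BamHI junction at the 3′ end that was destroyed during cloning. Part of the plasmid derives from one made in another laboratory. The record does not state the promoter and no feature table is provided. In MSCV-type vectors the insert generally sits between the viral long terminal repeats, with the 5′ LTR driving transcription and a packaging signal allowing the transcript to be incorporated into virions when the plasmid is introduced into a packaging cell line. This arrangement is inferred from the backbone type, not documented here. No epitope tags or reporters are listed.

The construct is suited to stable, integrated expression of Prrx2 in dividing mammalian cells by retroviral transduction followed by G418 selection. The associated publication concerns regulation of the homeobox genes PRX-2 and HOXB13 in scarless fetal wound healing, which suggests a use in studying homeobox gene function in skin or wound-repair contexts.
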