>Addgene plasmid #21010 | PRRX2-MSCV | addgene partial sequence | sequence record 26815 | 21010 with MSCV-rev
ATTAGATCTGGATCAGCTTTTTGGTTTTAATACATAAGTAANCTGAGTTCCTTGGCGGACTCCAGCNTCC
GCCTTCTGGCCAGGCCACTCCAGGGGCCTTAGGCCACAATCTCAGCCACCATAGCAGTGACTTGTTCAAC
TGCTTCCAGCACCCAACAGGCCTCTGGAACTCAGGAAGCTGTGATGGAGAAAAGGCACGGGAGAGGCTGC
CCAGTTTGTCTGAGGACAGAGACAGACAAGGCTACTGCCTTTGCTGCAGTCTGCCATTGGGCCAGGGAGG
AAGCTGGACCCAATGCACAGTCAGTTCACTGTGGGCACCTGGCTGTGGTGTAGGCTGAACTCTTTGGCCT
TGAGGCGAAGGCTGGCGATGCTGTTGGCCATGTTGACTCCAGGAGTTGCAGGACTTGAACCTCCGGGGCT
ATAGGGAGGCACGGAGCTGTAGGGGGAGGATGCTGGCCAGGATAGATAATCTGGGCTCATCGTGGTANGT
CGGGGGGCCACAAGCTGTTNAATGGCCGCCTCCTGGCCATAAGACTTGANCAACAAGGCAGAGCGGNTAG
CCAGCATGACACGTTNATTCCNGCNAAACTTGGCACGGCGGTTCTGGAACCATACTTGGACACATGCCTN
ACTGA
