>Addgene plasmid #21010 | PRRX2-MSCV | addgene partial sequence | sequence record 26816 | 21020 with MSCV
CCCTCACTCCTTCTCTAGGCGCCGGAATTCAAGCGCCCCGACAAGGGGCGTGTGGCCCGGGCCGCTGGCT
AGTGAGCGGTCCGCCCGTAGGGGAGGGCAGAAAGTTCGGGTCCCCGACCGACTGACTTGAGATCCGGCAC
AGTGAGCAGCGGGAGGCGGCGGCGGCCGGCAGAGGCGCGGCCAGGGCATGGACAGCGCGGCCGCCGCCTT
CGCCCTAAACCCGCCAGCGCCCGGCCCGGGGCCCCCGCCCGCACCCGGCGATTGCGCCCAGGCGCGCAAG
AACTTCTCGGTGAGCCACCTCCTGGACCTGGAGGAGGTGGCGGCTGCTGGGCGCAGGGCTGCGGGGCCCG
TTTCGGGGCCCGCCGAGGCGCGGGAGGGAGCGGCGCGCGATCCGTCCGGGGGCAGCAGCGGCAGCGAGGC
TGCGCCGCAGGACGGTGACTGTCCCAGCCCCGGCCGTGGCACCAAACGATAGAAGAATCAGCGCCGGAAT
CGAACCACATTCAACNGCAGCCAGCTGCNGGTGCTGGAGCGTGTATTTGAGCGCACACACTACCCTGACC
CCTTTGTGCGTGAAGAGCTAGCTCGCCGTGTCAGCCTCATGATGCACGTGTCCTACGTCTAGTTACAGAA
AGCGCCGTGCCNNGTTTCTCCCAGAATGAACTTTGCCATGNTGACTACTCGCTCTGCCTCCTTGCTCANT
TCTTATGGCCAGGAGGAGGNCATT
